Addgene plasmid #168122: Gi3-CASE
Purpose: Encodes a BRET-based activity sensor for the heterotrimeric G protein Gi3. Composed of the subunits G alpha i3 (GNAI3) tagged with NanoLuciferase, G beta 1 (GNB1) and Venus-tagged G gamma 2 (GNG2).
Depositing lab: Gunnar Schulte. Depositing organization: Karolinska Institutet. Publication: Quantitative assessment of constitutive G protein-coupled receptor activity with BRET-based G protein biosensors. Schihada H, Shekhani R, Schulte G. Sci Signal. 2021 Sep 7;14(699):eabf1653. doi: 10.1126/scisignal.abf1653. Epub 2021 Sep 7. PubMed 34516756.
Backbone
  Vector backbone: Clontech-style N1
  Backbone manufacturer: Clontech
  Vector type: Mammalian Expression, Luciferase
Growth in bacteria
  Bacterial resistance: Kanamycin, 50 μg/mL
  Growth temperature: 37°C
  Growth strain: DH5alpha
  Copy number: High Copy
Gene/Insert
  Gene/Insert name: GNAI2, GNB1, GNG2
  Species: H. sapiens (human)
  Mutation: NLuc is inserted at A114/E115 within GNAI1
  Entrez Gene: GNAI1 (a.k.a. Gi, HG1B, NEDHISB); GNB1 (a.k.a. HG2A, MDS, MRD42); GNG2 (a.k.a. HG3F1)
  Tag / fusion protein: cpVenus on GNG2 (N terminal on insert)
  Cloning method: Unknown
Terms and licenses: Academic/Nonprofit Terms; Industry Terms: Not Available to Industry
Depositor comments: Please visit https://www.biorxiv.org/content/10.1101/2021.02.05.429900v1 for bioRxiv preprint.
How to cite: Gi3-CASE was a gift from Gunnar Schulte (Addgene plasmid # 168122 ; http://n2t.net/addgene:168122 ; RRID:Addgene_168122)
