[The description below was written by a language model from this plasmid's Addgene catalogue record and pLannotate feature annotations shown in this document.]
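Description:
Gi3-CASE is a mammalian expression plasmid built on a Clontech-style N1 backbone that encodes all three subunits of a BRET-based activity sensor for the heterotrimeric G protein Gi3. It replicates at high copy in E. coli from a ColE1/pUC-type origin and also carries an f1 origin. A single NeoR/KanR (Tn5 aminoglycoside phosphotransferase) gene is preceded by both a bacterial bla promoter and the SV40 early promoter and followed by the HSV TK polyadenylation signal. It therefore gives kanamycin resistance in bacteria and can give G418 resistance in mammalian cells.

The payload is one transcription unit driven by the CMV immediate-early enhancer and promoter and terminated by the SV40 poly(A) signal. The annotated order is G beta 1 (GNB1), then circularly permuted Venus (cp173Venus) fused to the N terminus of G gamma 2 (GNG2), then an EMCV IRES, then a G alpha coding sequence interrupted by an internal NanoLuc luciferase. The IRES allows translation of the G alpha-NanoLuc subunit from the same mRNA. The short gap between GNB1 and cpVenus is unannotated, so the record does not state how those two proteins are separated.

In the assembled heterotrimer, NanoLuc acts as the BRET donor and Venus as the acceptor. Changes in the BRET signal on G protein activation are then used to report receptor-driven or constitutive GPCR activity.

The record is internally inconsistent about the alpha subunit. The purpose names GNAI3, the insert field says GNAI2, and the mutation and Entrez fields refer to GNAI1, with NLuc inserted at A114/E115. The automated annotation only matches fragments of distant G alpha homologues, so it does not resolve the discrepancy. The bovine labels on the beta and gamma hits are likewise database matches, and the catalogue lists the inserts as human.
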