Features (pLannotate 1.2.2; 21 found; start..end, strand, type, name):
      1..304     +  enhancer       CMV enhancer: human cytomegalovirus immediate early enhancer
    305..508     +  promoter       CMV promoter: human cytomegalovirus (CMV) immediate early promoter
    553..1572    +  CDS            GNB1 (sequence partly withheld): GBB1_BOVIN - Experimental evidence at protein level: Swiss-Prot protein existence level 1. Guanine nucleotide-binding proteins (G proteins) are involved as a modulator or transducer in various transmembrane signaling systems. The beta and gamma chains are required for the GTPase activity, for replacement of GDP by GTP, and for G protein-effector interaction. From Bos taurus (Bovine).
   1633..2367    +  CDS            cp173Venus: circularly permuted form of the Venus yellow fluorescent protein (Nagai et al., 2004) efficient FRET acceptor for CFP
   2383..2595    +  CDS            GNG2 (sequence withheld): GBG2_BOVIN - Experimental evidence at protein level: Swiss-Prot protein existence level 1. Guanine nucleotide-binding proteins (G proteins) are involved as a modulator or transducer in various transmembrane signaling systems. The beta and gamma chains are required for the GTPase activity, for replacement of GDP by GTP, and for G protein-effector interaction. From Bos taurus (Bovine).
   2667..2684    -  promoter       SP6 promoter (fragment): promoter for bacteriophage SP6 RNA polymerase
   2807..3269    +  misc_feature   IRES: internal ribosome entry site (IRES) of the encephalomyocarditis virus (EMCV)
   3370..3513    +  CDS            gpa-14 (fragment): GPA14_CAEEL - Experimental evidence at protein level: Swiss-Prot protein existence level 1. Guanine nucleotide-binding proteins (G proteins) are involved as modulators or transducers in various transmembrane signaling systems. In association with the G-protein coupled dopamine receptor dop-2, modulates two types of learning: touch habituation and chemosensory associative conditioning (PubMed:23607404). From Caenorhabditis elegans.
   3622..4130    +  CDS            Nluc (fragment): NanoLuc® luciferase human codon-optimized
   4183..4845    +  CDS            GNA12 (fragment): GNA12_HUMAN - Experimental evidence at protein level: Swiss-Prot protein existence level 1. Guanine nucleotide-binding proteins (G proteins) are involved as modulators or transducers in various transmembrane signaling systems (PubMed:22609986, PubMed:15525651, PubMed:15240885, PubMed:17565996, PubMed:12515866, PubMed:16787920, PubMed:16705036, PubMed:23762476, PubMed:27084452). Activates effector molecule RhoA by binding and activating RhoGEFs (ARHGEF12/LARG) (PubMed:15240885, PubMed:12515866, PubMed:16202387). GNA12-dependent Rho signaling subsequently regulates transcription factor AP-1 (act
   4884..4967    +  CDS            large T antigen (fragment): large T antigen from SV40 (simian virus 40)
   4990..5111    +  polyA_signal   SV40 poly(A) signal: SV40 polyadenylation signal
   5145..5573    -  rep_origin     f1 ori (sequence partly withheld): f1 bacteriophage origin of replication; arrow indicates direction of (+) strand synthesis
   5600..5704    +  promoter       AmpR promoter: bla
   5706..6063    +  promoter       SV40 promoter: SV40 enhancer and early promoter
   6098..6892    +  CDS            NeoR/KanR: aminoglycoside phosphotransferase from Tn5; aph(3')-II (or nptII); confers resistance to neomycin, kanamycin, and G418 (Geneticin®)
   6913..7065    +  CDS            ble (fragment): BLE_KLEPN - Experimental evidence at protein level: Swiss-Prot protein existence level 1. Binding protein with a strong affinity to the bleomycin family of antibiotics. Binds to CL990; an antimitotic-antibiotic compound. From Klebsiella pneumoniae.
   7124..7171    +  polyA_signal   HSV TK poly(A) signal: herpes simplex virus thymidine kinase polyadenylation signal (Cole and Stacy, 1985)
   7262..7278    -  polyA_signal   bGH poly(A) signal (fragment): bovine growth hormone polyadenylation signal
   7500..8088    +  rep_origin     ori: high-copy-number ColE1/pMB1/pBR322/pUC origin of replication
   8203..8262    +  enhancer       CMV enhancer (fragment): human cytomegalovirus immediate early enhancer
>Addgene plasmid #168122 | Gi3-CASE | addgene full sequence | sequence record 332862 | Addgene NGS Result
CGTTACATAACTTACGGTAAATGGCCCGCCTGGCTGACCGCCCAACGACCCCCGCCCATTGACGTCAATA
ATGACGTATGTTCCCATAGTAACGCCAATAGGGACTTTCCATTGACGTCAATGGGTGGAGTATTTACGGT
AAACTGCCCACTTGGCAGTACATCAAGTGTATCATATGCCAAGTACGCCCCCTATTGACGTCAATGACGG
TAAATGGCCCGCCTGGCATTATGCCCAGTACATGACCTTATGGGACTTTCCTACTTGGCAGTACATCTAC
GTATTAGTCATCGCTATTACCATGGTGATGCGGTTTTGGCAGTACATCAATGGGCGTGGATAGCGGTTTG
ACTCACGGGGATTTCCAAGTCTCCACCCCATTGACGTCAATGGGAGTTTGTTTTGGCACCAAAATCAACG
GGACTTTCCAAAATGTCGTAACAACTCCGCCCCATTGACGCAAATGGGCGGTAGGCGTGTACGGTGGGAG
GTCTATATAAGCAGAGCTGGTTTAGTGAACCGTCAGATCCGCTAGCGCTACCGGTCGCCACCATGGGG
[1014 nt withheld, positions 559-1572]
GAGGGCAGAGGAAGTCTTCTAACATGCGGTGACGTGGAGGAGAATCCCGGCCCTACCGGTATGGACGGCG
GCGTGCAGCTCGCCGACCACTACCAGCAGAACACCCCCATCGGCGACGGCCCCGTGCTGCTGCCCGACAA
CCACTACCTGAGCTACCAGTCCGCCCTGAGCAAAGACCCCAACGAGAAGCGCGATCACATGGTCCTGCTG
GAGTTCGTGACCGCCGCCGGGATCACTCTCGGCATGGACGAGCTGTACAAGGGTGGCAGCGGTGGCATGG
TGAGCAAGGGCGAGGAGCTGTTCACCGGGGTGGTGCCCATCCTGGTCGAGCTGGACGGCGACGTAAACGG
CCACAAGTTCAGCGTGTCCGGCGAGGGCGAGGGCGATGCCACCTACGGCAAGCTGACCCTGAAGCTGATC
TGCACCACCGGCAAGCTGCCCGTGCCCTGGCCCACCCTCGTGACCACCCTGGGCTACGGCCTGCAGTGCT
TCGCCCGCTACCCCGACCACATGAAGCAGCACGACTTCTTCAAGTCCGCCATGCCCGAAGGCTACGTCCA
GGAGCGCACCATCTTCTTCAAGGACGACGGCAACTACAAGACCCGCGCCGAGGTGAAGTTCGAGGGCGAC
ACCCTGGTGAACCGCATCGAGCTGAAGGGCATCGACTTCAAGGAGGACGGCAACATCCTGGGGCACAAGC
TGGAGTACAACTACAACAGCCACAACGTCTATATCACCGCCGACAAACAGAAGAACGGCATCAAGGCCAA
CTTCAAGATCCGCCACAACATCGAGTCCGGACTCAGATCT
[213 nt withheld, positions 2383-2595]
TAACCGCGGCGTACGAGGCCTGCATGCTCCGGACCTGCAGGTTCGAAGTCGACAGATCTCAATTGGGGCC
CCTATAGTGTCACCTAAATAATTCCGCCCCCCCCTCTCCCTCCCCCCCCCCTAACGTTACTGGCCGAAGC
CGCTTGGAATAAGGCCGGTGTGCGTTTGTCTATATGTTATTTTCCACCATATTGCCGTCTTTTGGCAATG
TGAGGGCCCGGAAACCTGGCCCTGTCTTCTTGACGAGCATTCCTAGGGGTCTTTCCCCTCTCGCCAAAGG
AATGCAAGGTCTGTTGAATGTCGTGAAGGAAGCAGTTCCTCTGGAAGCTTCTTGAAGACAAACAACGTCT
GTAGCGACCCTTTGCAGGCAGCGGAACCCCCCACCTGGCGACAGGTGCCTCTGCGGCCAAAAGCCACGTG
TATAAGATACACCTGCAAAGGCGGCACAACCCCAGTGCCACGTTGTGAGTTGGATAGTTGTGGAAAGAGT
CAAATGGCTCTCCTCAAGCGTATTCAACAAGGGGCTGAAGGATGCCCAGAAGGTACCCCATTGTATGGGA
TCTGATCTGGGGCCTCGGTGCACATGCTTTACATGTGTTTAGTCGAGGTTAAAAAAACGTCTAGGCCCCC
CGAACCACGGGGACGTGGTTTTCCTTTGAAAAACACGATGATAATATGGGCTGCACGTTGAGCGCCGAAG
ACAAGGCGGCAGTGGAGCGAAGCAAGATGATCGACCGCAACTTACGGGAGGACGGGGAAAAAGCGGCCAA
AGAAGTGAAGCTGCTGCTACTCGGTGCTGGAGAATCTGGTAAAAGCACCATTGTGAAACAGATGAAAATC
ATTCATGAGGATGGCTATTCAGAGGATGAATGTAAACAATATAAAGTAGTTGTCTACAGCAATACTATAC
AGTCCATCATTGCAATCATAAGAGCCATGGGACGGCTAAAGATTGACTTTGGGGAAGCTGCCAGGGCAGA
TGATGCCCGGCAATTATTTGTTTTAGCTGGCAGTGCTACGCGTTCTGTCTTCACACTCGAAGATTTCGTT
GGGGACTGGCGACAGACAGCCGGCTACAACCTGGACCAAGTCCTTGAACAGGGAGGTGTGTCCAGTTTGT
TTCAGAATCTCGGGGTGTCCGTAACTCCGATCCAAAGGATTGTCCTGAGCGGTGAAAATGGGCTGAAGAT
CGACATCCATGTCATCATCCCGTATGAAGGTCTGAGCGGCGACCAAATGGGCCAGATCGAAAAAATTTTT
AAGGTGGTGTACCCTGTGGATGATCATCACTTTAAGGTGATCCTGCACTATGGCACACTGGTAATCGACG
GGGTTACGCCGAACATGATCGACTATTTCGGACGGCCGTATGAAGGCATCGCCGTGTTCGACGGCAAAAA
GATCACTGTAACAGGGACCCTGTGGAACGGCAACAAAATTATCGACGAGCGCCTGATCAACCCCGACGGC
TCCCTGCTGTTCCGAGTAACCATCAACGGAGTGACCGGCTGGCGGCTGTGCGAACGCATTCTGGCCACCG
GTGAAGAAGGAGTCATGACTCCAGAACTAGCAGGAGTGATTAAACGGTTATGGCGAGATGGTGGGGTACA
AGCTTGCTTCAGCAGATCCAGGGAATATCAGCTCAATGATTCTGCTTCATATTATCTAAATGATCTGGAT
AGAATATCCCAGTCTAACTACATTCCAACTCAGCAAGATGTTCTTCGGACGAGAGTGAAGACCACAGGCA
TTGTAGAAACACATTTCACCTTCAAAGACCTATACTTCAAGATGTTTGATGTAGGTGGCCAAAGATCAGA
ACGAAAAAAGTGGATTCACTGTTTTGAGGGAGTGACAGCAATTATCTTCTGTGTGGCCCTCAGTGATTAT
GACCTTGTTCTGGCTGAGGACGAGGAGATGAACCGAATGCATGAAAGCATGAAACTGTTTGACAGCATTT
GTAATAACAAATGGTTTACAGAAACTTCAATCATTCTCTTCCTTAACAAGAAAGACCTTTTTGAGGAAAA
AATAAAGAGGAGTCCGTTAACTATCTGTTATCCAGAATACACAGGTTCCAATACATATGAAGAGGCAGCT
GCCTATATTCAATGCCAGTTTGAAGATCTGAACAGAAGAAAAGATACCAAGGAGATCTATACTCACTTCA
CCTGTGCCACAGACACGAAGAATGTGCAGTTTGTTTTTGATGCTGTTACAGATGTCATCATTAAAAACAA
CTTAAAGGAATGTGGACTTTATTAAGCTTCTAGAGGGCCGCGACTCTAGATCATAATCAGCCATACCACA
TTTGTAGAGGTTTTACTTGCTTTAAAAAACCTCCCACACCTCCCCCTGAACCTGAAACATAAAATGAATG
CAATTGTTGTTGTTAACTTGTTTATTGCAGCTTATAATGGTTACAAATAAAGCAATAGCATCACAAATTT
CACAAATAAAGCATTTTTTTCACTGCATTCTAGTTGTGGTTTGTCCAAACTCATCAATGTATCTTAAGGC
GTAAATTGTAAGCGTTAATATTTTGTTAAAATTCGCGTTAAATTTTTGTTAAATCAGCTCATTTTTTAAC
CAATAGGCCGAAATCGGCAAAATCCCTTATAAATCAAAAGAATAGACCGAGATAGGGT
[37 nt withheld, positions 5244-5280]
AAAGAACGTGGACTCCAACGTCAAAGG
[49 nt withheld, positions 5308-5356]
T
[91 nt withheld, positions 5358-5448]
G
[124 nt withheld, positions 5450-5573]
CAGGTGGCACTTTTCGGGGAAATGTGCGCGGAACCCCTATTTGTTTATTTTTCTAAATACATTCAAATAT
GTATCCGCTCATGAGACAATAACCCTGATAAATGCTTCAATAATATTGAAAAAGGAAGAGTCCTGAGGCG
GAAAGAACCAGCTGTGGAATGTGTGTCAGTTAGGGTGTGGAAAGTCCCCAGGCTCCCCAGCAGGCAGAAG
TATGCAAAGCATGCATCTCAATTAGTCAGCAACCAGGTGTGGAAAGTCCCCAGGCTCCCCAGCAGGCAGA
AGTATGCAAAGCATGCATCTCAATTAGTCAGCAACCATAGTCCCGCCCCTAACTCCGCCCATCCCGCCCC
TAACTCCGCCCAGTTCCGCCCATTCTCCGCCCCATGGCTGACTAATTTTTTTTATTTATGCAGAGGCCGA
GGCCGCCTCGGCCTCTGAGCTATTCCAGAAGTAGTGAGGAGGCTTTTTTGGAGGCCTAGGCTTTTGCAAA
GATCGATCAAGAGACAGGATGAGGATCGTTTCGCATGATTGAACAAGATGGATTGCACGCAGGTTCTCCG
GCCGCTTGGGTGGAGAGGCTATTCGGCTATGACTGGGCACAACAGACAATCGGCTGCTCTGATGCCGCCG
TGTTCCGGCTGTCAGCGCAGGGGCGCCCGGTTCTTTTTGTCAAGACCGACCTGTCCGGTGCCCTGAATGA
ACTGCAAGACGAGGCAGCGCGGCTATCGTGGCTGGCCACGACGGGCGTTCCTTGCGCAGCTGTGCTCGAC
GTTGTCACTGAAGCGGGAAGGGACTGGCTGCTATTGGGCGAAGTGCCGGGGCAGGATCTCCTGTCATCTC
ACCTTGCTCCTGCCGAGAAAGTATCCATCATGGCTGATGCAATGCGGCGGCTGCATACGCTTGATCCGGC
TACCTGCCCATTCGACCACCAAGCGAAACATCGCATCGAGCGAGCACGTACTCGGATGGAAGCCGGTCTT
GTCGATCAGGATGATCTGGACGAAGAGCATCAGGGGCTCGCGCCAGCCGAACTGTTCGCCAGGCTCAAGG
CGAGCATGCCCGACGGCGAGGATCTCGTCGTGACCCATGGCGATGCCTGCTTGCCGAATATCATGGTGGA
AAATGGCCGCTTTTCTGGATTCATCGACTGTGGCCGGCTGGGTGTGGCGGACCGCTATCAGGACATAGCG
TTGGCTACCCGTGATATTGCTGAAGAGCTTGGCGGCGAATGGGCTGACCGCTTCCTCGTGCTTTACGGTA
TCGCCGCTCCCGATTCGCAGCGCATCGCCTTCTATCGCCTTCTTGACGAGTTCTTCTGAGCGGGACTCTG
GGGTTCGAAATGACCGACCAAGCGACGCCCAACCTGCCATCACGAGATTTCGATTCCACCGCCGCCTTCT
ATGAAAGGTTGGGCTTCGGAATCGTTTTCCGGGACGCCGGCTGGATGATCCTCCAGCGCGGGGATCTCAT
GCTGGAGTTCTTCGCCCACCCTAGGGGGAGGCTAACTGAAACACGGAAGGAGACAATACCGGAAGGAACC
CGCGCTATGACGGCAATAAAAAGACAGAATAAAACGCACGGTGTTGGGTCGTTTGTTCATAAACGCGGGG
TTCGGTCCCAGGGCTGGCACTCTGTCGATACCCCACCGAGACCCCATTGGGGCCAATACGCCCGCGTTTC
TTCCTTTTCCCCACCCCACCCCCCAAGTTCGGGTGAAGGCCCAGGGCTCGCAGCCAACGTCGGGGCGGCA
GGCCCTGCCATAGCCTCAGGTTACTCATATATACTTTAGATTGATTTAAAACTTCATTTTTAATTTAAAA
GGATCTAGGTGAAGATCCTTTTTGATAATCTCATGACCAAAATCCCTTAACGTGAGTTTTCGTTCCACTG
AGCGTCAGACCCCGTAGAAAAGATCAAAGGATCTTCTTGAGATCCTTTTTTTCTGCGCGTAATCTGCTGC
TTGCAAACAAAAAAACCACCGCTACCAGCGGTGGTTTGTTTGCCGGATCAAGAGCTACCAACTCTTTTTC
CGAAGGTAACTGGCTTCAGCAGAGCGCAGATACCAAATACTGTTCTTCTAGTGTAGCCGTAGTTAGGCCA
CCACTTCAAGAACTCTGTAGCACCGCCTACATACCTCGCTCTGCTAATCCTGTTACCAGTGGCTGCTGCC
AGTGGCGATAAGTCGTGTCTTACCGGGTTGGACTCAAGACGATAGTTACCGGATAAGGCGCAGCGGTCGG
GCTGAACGGGGGGTTCGTGCACACAGCCCAGCTTGGAGCGAACGACCTACACCGAACTGAGATACCTACA
GCGTGAGCTATGAGAAAGCGCCACGCTTCCCGAAGGGAGAAAGGCGGACAGGTATCCGGTAAGCGGCAGG
GTCGGAACAGGAGAGCGCACGAGGGAGCTTCCAGGGGGAAACGCCTGGTATCTTTATAGTCCTGTCGGGT
TTCGCCACCTCTGACTTGAGCGTCGATTTTTGTGATGCTCGTCAGGGGGGCGGAGCCTATGGAAAAACGC
CAGCAACGCGGCCTTTTTACGGTTCCTGGCCTTTTGCTGGCCTTTTGCTCACATGTTCTTTCCTGCGTTA
TCCCCTGATTCTGTGGATAACCGTATTACCGCCATGCATTAGTTATTAATAGTAATCAATTACGGGGTCA
TTAGTTCATAGCCCATATATGGAGTTCCG
